>Addgene plasmid #86919 | ER-GCaMP6-210 | addgene full sequence | sequence record 173963 | Addgene NGS Result
GTCGACGGATCGGGAGATCTCCCGATCCCCTATGGTGCACTCTCAGTACAATCTGCTCTGATGCCGCATA
GTTAAGCCAGTATCTGCTCCCTGCTTGTGTGTTGGAGGTCGCTGAGTAGTGCGCGAGCAAAATTTAAGCT
ACAACAAGGCAAGGCTTGACCGACAATTGCATGAAGAATCTGCTTAGGGTTAGGCGTTTTGCGCTGCTTC
GCGATGTACGGGCCAGATATACGCGTTGACATTGATTATTGACTAGTTATTAATAGTAATCAATTACGGG
GTCATTAGTTCATAGCCCATATATGGAGTTCCGCGTTACATAACTTACGGTAAATGGCCCGCCTGGCTGA
CCGCCCAACGACCCCCGCCCATTGACGTCAATAATGACGTATGTTCCCATAGTAACGCCAATAGGGACTT
TCCATTGACGTCAATGGGTGGAGTATTTACGGTAAACTGCCCACTTGGCAGTACATCAAGTGTATCATAT
GCCAAGTACGCCCCCTATTGACGTCAATGACGGTAAATGGCCCGCCTGGCATTATGCCCAGTACATGACC
TTATGGGACTTTCCTACTTGGCAGTACATCTACGTATTAGTCATCGCTATTACCATGGTGATGCGGTTTT
GGCAGTACATCAATGGGCGTGGATAGCGGTTTGACTCACGGGGATTTCCAAGTCTCCACCCCATTGACGT
CAATGGGAGTTTGTTTTGGCACCAAAATCAACGGGACTTTCCAAAATGTCGTAACAACTCCGCCCCATTG
ACGCAAATGGGCGGTAGGCGTGTACGGTGGGAGGTCTATATAAGCAGCGCGTTTTGCCTGTACTGGGTCT
CTCTGGTTAGACCAGATCTGAGCCTGGGAGCTCTCTGGCTAACTAGGGAACCCACTGCTTAAGCCTCAAT
AAAGCTTGCCTTGAGTGCTTCAAGTAGTGTGTGCCCGTCTGTTGTGTGACTCTGGTAACTAGAGATCCCT
CAGACCCTTTTAGTCAGTGTGGAAAATCTCTAGCAGTGGCGCCCGAACAGGGACTTGAAAGCGAAAGGGA
AACCAGAGGAGCTCTCTCGACGCAGGACTCGGCTTGCTGAAGCGCGCACGGCAAGAGGCGAGGGGCGGCG
ACTGGTGAGTACGCCAAAAATTTTGACTAGCGGAGGCTAGAAGGAGAGAGATGGGTGCGAGAGCGTCAGT
ATTAAGCGGGGGAGAATTAGATCGCGATGGGAAAAAATTCGGTTAAGGCCAGGGGGAAAGAAAAAATATA
AATTAAAACATATAGTATGGGCAAGCAGGGAGCTAGAACGATTCGCAGTTAATCCTGGCCTGTTAGAAAC
ATCAGAAGGCTGTAGACAAATACTGGGACAGCTACAACCATCCCTTCAGACAGGATCAGAAGAACTTAGA
TCATTATATAATACAGTAGCAACCCTCTATTGTGTGCATCAAAGGATAGAGATAAAAGACACCAAGGAAG
CTTTAGACAAGATAGAGGAAGAGCAAAACAAAAGTAAGACCACCGCACAGCAAGCGGCCGCTGATCTTCA
GACCTGGAGGAGGAGATATGAGGGACAATTGGAGAAGTGAATTATATAAATATAAAGTAGTAAAAATTGA
ACCATTAGGAGTAGCACCCACCAAGGCAAAGAGAAGAGTGGTGCAGAGAGAAAAAAGAGCAGTGGGAATA
GGAGCTTTGTTCCTTGGGTTCTTGGGAGCAGCAGGAAGCACTATGGGCGCAGCGTCAATGACGCTGACGG
TACAGGCCAGACAATTATTGTCTGGTATAGTGCAGCAGCAGAACAATTTGCTGAGGGCTATTGAGGCGCA
ACAGCATCTGTTGCAACTCACAGTCTGGGGCATCAAGCAGCTCCAGGCAAGAATCCTGGCTGTGGAAAGA
TACCTAAAGGATCAACAGCTCCTGGGGATTTGGGGTTGCTCTGGAAAACTCATTTGCACCACTGCTGTGC
CTTGGAATGCTAGTTGGAGTAATAAATCTCTGGAACAGATTTGGAATCACACGACCTGGATGGAGTGGGA
CAGAGAAATTAACAATTACACAAGCTTAATACACTCCTTAATTGAAGAATCGCAAAACCAGCAAGAAAAG
AATGAACAAGAATTATTGGAATTAGATAAATGGGCAAGTTTGTGGAATTGGTTTAACATAACAAATTGGC
TGTGGTATATAAAATTATTCATAATGATAGTAGGAGGCTTGGTAGGTTTAAGAATAGTTTTTGCTGTACT
TTCTATAGTGAATAGAGTTAGGCAGGGATATTCACCATTATCGTTTCAGACCCACCTCCCAACCCCGAGG
GGACCCGACAGGCCCGAAGGAATAGAAGAAGAAGGTGGAGAGAGAGACAGAGACAGATCCATTCGATTAG
TGAACGGATCGGCACTGCGTGCGCCAATTCTGCAGACAAATGGCAGTATTCATCCACAATTTTAAAAGAA
AAGGGGGGATTGGGGGGTACAGTGCAGGGGAAAGAATAGTAGACATAATAGCAACAGACATACAAACTAA
AGAATTACAAAAACAAATTACAAAAATTCAAAATTTTCGGGTTTATTACAGGGACAGCAGAGATCCAGTT
TGGTTAATTAACATTATGGCCTTAGGTCACTTCATCTCCATGGGGTTCTTCTTCTGATTTTCTAGAAAAT
GAGATGGGGGTGCAGAGAGCTTCCTCAGTGACCTGCCCAGGGTCACATCAGAAATGTCAGAGCTAGAACT
TGAACTCAGATTACTAATCTTAAATTCCATGCCTTGGGGGCATGCAAGTACGATATACAGAAGGAGTGAA
CTCATTAGGGCAGATGACCAATGAGTTTAGGAAAGAAGAGTCCAGGGCAGGGTACATCTACACCACCCGC
CCAGCCCTGGGTGAGTCCAGCCACGTTCACCTCATTATAGTTGCCTCTCTCCAGTCCTACCTTGACGGGA
AGCACAAGCAGAAACTGGGACAGGAGCCCCAGGAGACCAAATCTTCATGGTCCCTCTGGGAGGATGGGTG
GGGAGAGCTGTGGCAGAGGCCTCAGGAGGGGCCCTGCTGCTCAGTGGTGACAGATAGGGGTGAGAAAGCA
GACAGAGTCATTCCGTCAGCATTCTGGGTCTGTTTGGTACTTCTTCTCACGCTAAGGTGGCGGTGTGATA
TGCACAATGGCTAAAAAGCAGGGAGAGCTGGAAAGAAACAAGGACAGAGACAGAGGCCAAGTCAACCAGA
CCAATTCCCAGAGGAAGCAAAGAAACCATTACAGAGACTACAAGGGGGAAGGGAAGGAGAGATGAATTAG
CTTCCCCTGTAAACCTTAGAACCCAGCTGTTGCCAGGGCAACGGGGCAATACCTGTCTCTTCAGAGGAGA
TGAAGTTGCCAGGGTAACTACATCCTGTCTTTCTCAAGGACCATCCCAGAATGTGGCACCCACTAGCCGT
TACCATAGCAACTGCCTCTTTGCCCCACTTAATCCCATCCCGTCTGTTAAAAGGGCCCTATAGTTGGAGG
TGGGGGAGGTAGGAAGAGCGATGATCACTTGTGGACTAAGTTTGTTCGCATCCCCTTCTCCAACCCCCTC
AGTACATCACCCTGGGGGAACAGGGTCCACTTGCTCCTGGGCCCACACAGTCCTGCAGTATTGTGTATAT
AAGGCCAGGGCAAAGAGGAGCAGGTTTTAAAGTGAAAGGCAGGCAGGTGTTGGGGAGGCAGTTACCGGGG
CAACGGGAACAGGGCGTTTCGGAGGTGGTTGCCATGGGGACCTGGATGCTGACGAAGGCTCGCGAGGCTG
TGAGCAGCCACAGTGCCCTGCTCAGAAGCCCCAAGCTCGTCAGTCAAGCCGGTTCTCCGTTTGCACTCAG
GAGCACGGGCAGGCGAGTGGCCCCTAGTTCTGGGGGCAGCGGGGGATCCGCCGCCACCATGGGACTGCTG
TCTGTGCCTCTGCTGCTGGGCCTGCTGGGACTGGCTGTGGCTACCGGTGGCGGAATGGGCTCTCACCACC
ACCATCACCACGGCATGGCCAGCATGACAGGCGGCCAGCAGATGGGCAGAGATCTGTACGACGACGATGA
CAAGGACCTGGCCACAATGGTGGACAGCAGCAGGCGGAAGTGGAACAAGACAGGCCACGCCGTGCGGGCC
ATCGGCAGACTGTCTAGCCTGGAAAACGTGTACATCAAGGCCGACAAGCAGAAGAACGGCATCAAGGCTA
ACTTCCACATCCGGCACAACATCGAGGACGGCGGCGTGCAGCTGGCCTACCACTACCAGCAGAACACCCC
TATCGGCGACGGCCCTGTGCTGCTGCCTGACAACCACTACCTGAGCGTGCAGAGCAAGCTGAGCAAGGAC
CCCAACGAGAAGAGGGACCACATGGTGCTGCTGGAATTTGTGACCGCCGCTGGCATCACCCTGGGCATGG
ACGAGCTGTACAAGGGCGGCACAGGCGGCTCCATGGTGTCCAAGGGCGAGGAACTGTTCACCGGCGTGGT
GCCCATCCTGGTGGAACTGGATGGCGACGTGAACGGCCACAAGTTCAGCGTGTCCGGCGAGGGCGAAGGC
GACGCCACATACGGAAAGCTGACCCTGAAGTTCATCTGCACCACCGGCAAGCTGCCCGTGCCTTGGCCTA
CCCTCGTGACCACACTGACCTATGGCGTGCAGTGCTTCAGCAGATACCCCGACCATATGAAGCAGCACGA
CTTCTTCAAGAGCGCCATGCCCGAGGGCTACATCCAGGAAAGAACCATCTTCTTTAAGGACGACGGCAAC
TACAAGACCAGGGCCGAAGTGAAGTTCGAGGGCGACACCCTCGTGAACAGAATCGAGCTGAAGGGCATCG
ACTTCAAAGAGGACGGCAACATCCTGGGCCACAAGCTGGAGTACAACCTGCCCGACCAGCTGACCGAGGA
ACAGATCGCCGAGTTCAAAGAAGAGTTCAGCCTGTTCGATAAGGGCGGCGACGGAACAATCACCACCAAA
GAACTGGGCACCGTGATGAGAAGCCTGGGCCAGAACCCTACCGAGGCCGAGCTGCAGGACATGATCAACG
AGGTGGACGCTGGCGGGGACGGCACTATCGACTTCCCTGAGTTCCTGACCATGATGGCCCGGAAGATGAA
GTACAGAGACACAGAGGAAGAGATCCGCGAGGCCTTCGGCGTGTTCGACAAGGGTGGCAACGGCTACATC
TCTGCCGCCGAGCTGAGACACGTGATGACCAACCTGGGCGAGAAGCTGACAGACGAAGAGGTGGACGAGA
TGATCAGAGAGGCCGACATCGACGGGGATGGCCAAGTGAACTACGAAGAGTTCGTGCAGATGATGACCGC
CAAGGGCGGAAGCGCTGGCGGAGGCAAGGATGAGCTGTGATCGAGAATTCGATATCAAGCTTATCGATAA
TCAACCTCTGGATTACAAAATTTGTGAAAGATTGACTGGTATTCTTAACTATGTTGCTCCTTTTACGCTA
TGTGGATACGCTGCTTTAATGCCTTTGTATCATGCTATTGCTTCCCGTATGGCTTTCATTTTCTCCTCCT
TGTATAAATCCTGGTTGCTGTCTCTTTATGAGGAGTTGTGGCCCGTTGTCAGGCAACGTGGCGTGGTGTG
CACTGTGTTTGCTGACGCAACCCCCACTGGTTGGGGCATTGCCACCACCTGTCAGCTCCTTTCCGGGACT
TTCGCTTTCCCCCTCCCTATTGCCACGGCGGAACTCATCGCCGCCTGCCTTGCCCGCTGCTGGACAGGGG
CTCGGCTGTTGGGCACTGACAATTCCGTGGTGTTGTCGGGGAAATCATCGTCCTTTCCTTGGCTGCTCGC
CTGTGTTGCCACCTGGATTCTGCGCGGGACGTCCTTCTGCTACGTCCCTTCGGCCCTCAATCCAGCGGAC
CTTCCTTCCCGCGGCCTGCTGCCGGCTCTGCGGCCTCTTCCGCGTCTTCGCCTTCGCCCTCAGACGAGTC
GGATCTCCCTTTGGGCCGCCTCCCCGCATCGATACCGTCGACCTCGAGACCTAGAAAAACATGGAGCAAT
CACAAGTAGCAATACAGCAGCTACCAATGCTGATTGTGCCTGGCTAGAAGCACAAGAGGAGGAGGAGGTG
GGTTTTCCAGTCACACCTCAGGTACCTTTAAGACCAATGACTTACAAGGCAGCTGTAGATCTTAGCCACT
TTTTAAAAGAAAAGGGGGGACTGGAAGGGCTAATTCACTCCCAACGAAGACAAGATATCCTTGATCTGTG
GATCTACCACACACAAGGCTACTTCCCTGATTGGCAGAACTACACACCAGGGCCAGGGATCAGATATCCA
CTGACCTTTGGATGGTGCTACAAGCTAGTACCAGTTGAGCAAGAGAAGGTAGAAGAAGCCAATGAAGGAG
AGAACACCCGCTTGTTACACCCTGTGAGCCTGCATGGGATGGATGACCCGGAGAGAGAAGTATTAGAGTG
GAGGTTTGACAGCCGCCTAGCATTTCATCACATGGCCCGAGAGCTGCATCCGGACTGTACTGGGTCTCTC
TGGTTAGACCAGATCTGAGCCTGGGAGCTCTCTGGCTAACTAGGGAACCCACTGCTTAAGCCTCAATAAA
GCTTGCCTTGAGTGCTTCAAGTAGTGTGTGCCCGTCTGTTGTGTGACTCTGGTAACTAGAGATCCCTCAG
ACCCTTTTAGTCAGTGTGGAAAATCTCTAGCAGGGCCCGTTTAAACCCGCTGATCAGCCTCGACTGTGCC
TTCTAGTTGCCAGCCATCTGTTGTTTGCCCCTCCCCCGTGCCTTCCTTGACCCTGGAAGGTGCCACTCCC
ACTGTCCTTTCCTAATAAAATGAGGAAATTGCATCGCATTGTCTGAGTAGGTGTCATTCTATTCTGGGGG
GTGGGGTGGGGCAGGACAGCAAGGGGGAGGATTGGGAAGACAATAGCAGGCATGCTGGGGATGCGGTGGG
CTCTATGGCTTCTGAGGCGGAAAGAACCAGCTGGGGCTCTAGGGGGTATCCCC
[124 nt withheld, positions 6984-7107]
C
[91 nt withheld, positions 7109-7199]
A
[49 nt withheld, positions 7201-7249]
CCTTTGACGTTGGAGTCCACGTTCTTT
[37 nt withheld, positions 7277-7313]
ACCCTATCTCGGTCTATTCTTTTGATTTATAAGGGATTTTGCCGATTTCGGCCTATTGGTTAAAAAATGA
GCTGATTTAACAAAAATTTAACGCGAATTAATTCTGTGGAATGTGTGTCAGTTAGGGTGTGGAAAGTCCC
CAGGCTCCCCAGCAGGCAGAAGTATGCAAAGCATGCATCTCAATTAGTCAGCAACCAGGTGTGGAAAGTC
CCCAGGCTCCCCAGCAGGCAGAAGTATGCAAAGCATGCATCTCAATTAGTCAGCAACCATAGTCCCGCCC
CTAACTCCGCCCATCCCGCCCCTAACTCCGCCCAGTTCCGCCCATTCTCCGCCCCATGGCTGACTAATTT
TTTTTATTTATGCAGAGGCCGAGGCCGCCTCTGCCTCTGAGCTATTCCAGAAGTAGTGAGGAGGCTTTTT
TGGAGGCCTAGGCTTTTGCAAAAAGCTCCCGGGAGCTTGTATATCCATTTTCGGATCTGATCAGCACGTG
TTGACAATTAATCATCGGCATAGTATATCGGCATAGTATAATACGACAAGGTGAGGAACTAAACCATGGC
CAAGTTGACCAGTGCCGTTCCGGTGCTCACCGCGCGCGACGTCGCCGGAGCGGTCGAGTTCTGGACCGAC
CGGCTCGGGTTCTCCCGGGACTTCGTGGAGGACGACTTCGCCGGTGTGGTCCGGGACGACGTGACCCTGT
TCATCAGCGCGGTCCAGGACCAGGTGGTGCCGGACAACACCCTGGCCTGGGTGTGGGTGCGCGGCCTGGA
CGAGCTGTACGCCGAGTGGTCGGAGGTCGTGTCCACGAACTTCCGGGACGCCTCCGGGCCGGCCATGACC
GAGATCGGCGAGCAGCCGTGGGGGCGGGAGTTCGCCCTGCGCGACCCGGCCGGCAACTGCGTGCACTTCG
TGGCCGAGGAGCAGGACTGACACGTGCTACGAGATTTCGATTCCACCGCCGCCTTCTATGAAAGGTTGGG
CTTCGGAATCGTTTTCCGGGACGCCGGCTGGATGATCCTCCAGCGCGGGGATCTCATGCTGGAGTTCTTC
GCCCACCCCAACTTGTTTATTGCAGCTTATAATGGTTACAAATAAAGCAATAGCATCACAAATTTCACAA
ATAAAGCATTTTTTTCACTGCATTCTAGTTGTGGTTTGTCCAAACTCATCAATGTATCTTATCATGTCTG
TATACCGTCGACCTCTAGCTAGAGCTTGGCGTAATCATGGTCATAGCTGTTTCCTGTGTGAAATTGTTAT
CCGCTCACAATTCCACACAACATACGAGCCGGAAGCATAAAGTGTAAAGCCTGGGGTGCCTAATGAGTGA
GCTAACTCACATTAATTGCGTTGCGCTCACTGCCCGCTTTCCAGTCGGGAAACCTGTCGTGCCAGCTGCA
TTAATGAATCGGCCAACGCGCGGGGAGAGGCGGTTTGCGTATTGGGCGCTCTTCCGCTTCCTCGCTCACT
GACTCGCTGCGCTCGGTCGTTCGGCTGCGGCGAGCGGTATCAGCTCACTCAAAGGCGGTAATACGGTTAT
CCACAGAATCAGGGGATAACGCAGGAAAGAACATGTGAGCAAAAGGCCAGCAAAAGGCCAGGAACCGTAA
AAAGGCCGCGTTGCTGGCGTTTTTCCATAGGCTCCGCCCCCCTGACGAGCATCACAAAAATCGACGCTCA
AGTCAGAGGTGGCGAAACCCGACAGGACTATAAAGATACCAGGCGTTTCCCCCTGGAAGCTCCCTCGTGC
GCTCTCCTGTTCCGACCCTGCCGCTTACCGGATACCTGTCCGCCTTTCTCCCTTCGGGAAGCGTGGCGCT
TTCTCATAGCTCACGCTGTAGGTATCTCAGTTCGGTGTAGGTCGTTCGCTCCAAGCTGGGCTGTGTGCAC
GAACCCCCCGTTCAGCCCGACCGCTGCGCCTTATCCGGTAACTATCGTCTTGAGTCCAACCCGGTAAGAC
ACGACTTATCGCCACTGGCAGCAGCCACTGGTAACAGGATTAGCAGAGCGAGGTATGTAGGCGGTGCTAC
AGAGTTCTTGAAGTGGTGGCCTAACTACGGCTACACTAGAAGAACAGTATTTGGTATCTGCGCTCTGCTG
AAGCCAGTTACCTTCGGAAAAAGAGTTGGTAGCTCTTGATCCGGCAAACAAACCACCGCTGGTAGCGGTG
GTTTTTTTGTTTGCAAGCAGCAGATTACGCGCAGAAAAAAAGGATCTCAAGAAGATCCTTTGATCTTTTC
TACGGGGTCTGACGCTCAGTGGAACGAAAACTCACGTTAAGGGATTTTGGTCATGAGATTATCAAAAAGG
ATCTTCACCTAGATCCTTTTAAATTAAAAATGAAGTTTTAAATCAATCTAAAGTATATATGAGTAAACTT
GGTCTGACAGTTACCAATGCTTAATCAGTGAGGCACCTATCTCAGCGATCTGTCTATTTCGTTCATCCAT
AGTTGCCTGACTCCCCGTCGTGTAGATAACTACGATACGGGAGGGCTTACCATCTGGCCCCAGTGCTGCA
ATGATACCGCGAGACCCACGCTCACCGGCTCCAGATTTATCAGCAATAAACCAGCCAGCCGGAAGGGCCG
AGCGCAGAAGTGGTCCTGCAACTTTATCCGCCTCCATCCAGTCTATTAATTGTTGCCGGGAAGCTAGAGT
AAGTAGTTCGCCAGTTAATAGTTTGCGCAACGTTGTTGCCATTGCTACAGGCATCGTGGTGTCACGCTCG
TCGTTTGGTATGGCTTCATTCAGCTCCGGTTCCCAACGATCAAGGCGAGTTACATGATCCCCCATGTTGT
GCAAAAAAGCGGTTAGCTCCTTCGGTCCTCCGATCGTTGTCAGAAGTAAGTTGGCCGCAGTGTTATCACT
CATGGTTATGGCAGCACTGCATAATTCTCTTACTGTCATGCCATCCGTAAGATGCTTTTCTGTGACTGGT
GAGTACTCAACCAAGTCATTCTGAGAATAGTGTATGCGGCGACCGAGTTGCTCTTGCCCGGCGTCAATAC
GGGATAATACCGCGCCACATAGCAGAACTTTAAAAGTGCTCATCATTGGAAAACGTTCTTCGGGGCGAAA
ACTCTCAAGGATCTTACCGCTGTTGAGATCCAGTTCGATGTAACCCACTCGTGCACCCAACTGATCTTCA
GCATCTTTTACTTTCACCAGCGTTTCTGGGTGAGCAAAAACAGGAAGGCAAAATGCCGCAAAAAAGGGAA
TAAGGGCGACACGGAAATGTTGAATACTCATACTCTTCCTTTTTCAATATTATTGAAGCATTTATCAGGG
TTATTGTCTCATGAGCGGATACATATTTGAATGTATTTAGAAAAATAAACAAATAGGGGTTCCGCGCACA
TTTCCCCGAAAAGTGCCACCTGAC
Features (pLannotate 1.2.2; 30 found; start..end, strand, type, name):
     31..83      -  misc_feature   bom (fragment): basis of mobility region from pBR322
    238..617     +  enhancer       CMV enhancer: human cytomegalovirus immediate early enhancer
    618..817     +  promoter       CMV promoter: human cytomegalovirus (CMV) immediate early promoter
    835..1015    +  LTR            5' LTR (truncated): truncated 5' long terminal repeat (LTR) from HIV-1
   1062..1187    +  misc_feature   HIV-1 Ψ: packaging signal of human immunodeficiency virus type 1
   1171..1534    +  CDS            HIV-1 gag (fragment): gag protein from human immunodeficiency virus 1; gag
   1680..1913    +  misc_feature   RRE: The Rev response element (RRE) of HIV-1 allows for Rev-dependent mRNA export from the nucleus to the cytoplasm.
   2290..2390    +  CDS            Rev (fragment): human immunodeficiency virus 1 (HIV-1) Rev protein; rev; enhances nuclear export of unspliced and incompletely spliced viral mRNAs
   2440..2557    +  misc_feature   cPPT/CTS: central polypurine tract and central termination sequence of HIV-1
   2602..3890    +  promoter       CaMKII promoter: promoter for the mouse calcium/calmodulin-dependent kinase II α subunit
   3978..5324    +  CDS            GCaMP2: GCaMP2 is a basic (constitutively fluorescent) green fluorescent protein published in 2006, derived from Aequorea victoria.
   5365..5389    +  misc_feature   MCS (fragment): pBluescript multiple cloning site
   5389..5977    +  misc_feature   WPRE: woodchuck hepatitis virus posttranscriptional regulatory element
   5914..6495    +  CDS            nef (fragment): NEF_HV1H2 - Experimental evidence at protein level: Swiss-Prot protein existence level 1. Extracellular Nef protein targets CD4(+) T-lymphocytes for apoptosis by interacting with CXCR4 surface receptors. From Human immunodeficiency virus type 1 group M subtype B (isolate HXB2) (HIV-1).
   6502..6682    +  LTR            5' LTR (truncated): truncated 5' long terminal repeat (LTR) from HIV-1
   6714..6938    +  polyA_signal   bGH poly(A) signal: bovine growth hormone polyadenylation signal
   6942..6963    +  promoter       SV40 promoter (fragment): SV40 enhancer and early promoter
   6984..7412    +  rep_origin     f1 ori (sequence partly withheld): f1 bacteriophage origin of replication; arrow indicates direction of (+) strand synthesis
   7426..7755    +  promoter       SV40 promoter: SV40 enhancer and early promoter
   7803..7850    +  promoter       EM7 promoter: synthetic bacterial promoter&nbsp
   7869..8243    +  CDS            BleoR: antibiotic-binding protein; Sh ble from Streptoalloteichus hindustanus; confers resistance to bleomycin, phleomycin, and Zeocin™
   8253..8378    +  CDS            ble (fragment): BLE_KLEPN - Experimental evidence at protein level: Swiss-Prot protein existence level 1. Binding protein with a strong affinity to the bleomycin family of antibiotics. Binds to CL990; an antimitotic-antibiotic compound. From Klebsiella pneumoniae.
   8373..8494    +  polyA_signal   SV40 poly(A) signal: SV40 polyadenylation signal
   8565..8587    -  protein_bind   lac operator (fragment): The lac repressor binds to the lac operator to inhibit transcription in E. coli. This inhibition can be relieved by adding lactose or isopropyl-β-D-thiogalactopyranoside (IPTG). lac repressor encoded by lacI
   8591..8621    -  promoter       lac promoter: promoter for the E. coli lac operon
   8636..8657    -  protein_bind   CAP binding site: CAP binding activates transcription in the presence of cAMP. E. coli catabolite activator protein
   8670..8762    -  CDS            lacI (fragment): lac repressor; lacI; The lac repressor binds to the lac operator to inhibit transcription in E. coli. This inhibition can be relieved by adding lactose or isopropyl-β-D-thiogalactopyranoside (IPTG).
   8945..9533    -  rep_origin     ori: high-copy-number ColE1/pMB1/pBR322/pUC origin of replication
   9704..10564   -  CDS            AmpR: β-lactamase; bla; confers resistance to ampicillin, carbenicillin, and related antibiotics
  10565..10669   -  promoter       AmpR promoter: bla
