[The description below was written by a language model from this plasmid's Addgene catalogue record and pLannotate feature annotations shown in this document.]
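Description:
ER-GCaMP6-210 is a lentiviral transfer plasmid for mammalian expression, built on the FCK(1.3)GW backbone (about 10.7 kb in total), that encodes a genetically encoded fluorescent calcium indicator intended for reporting calcium signaling in the endoplasmic reticulum. It is propagated in E. coli through a high-copy ColE1/pUC-type origin with ampicillin selection from AmpR, and it also carries an f1 origin. An SV40/EM7-driven BleoR (Zeocin resistance) cassette with an SV40 poly(A) signal is present, but it lies outside the LTRs and so is not packaged into virus.

The viral portion has a CMV enhancer/promoter placed upstream of a truncated HIV-1 5' LTR to drive genomic RNA production in packaging cells. This is followed by the Ψ packaging signal with a gag fragment, the RRE for Rev-dependent nuclear export, and the cPPT/CTS. Within this frame, the mouse CaMKIIα promoter, commonly used to favor expression in excitatory neurons, drives the roughly 1.45 kb synthetic insert, cloned between BamHI and EcoRI. The automated annotation labels the coding sequence as GCaMP2 by similarity, but the catalogue describes it as a GCaMP3-derived variant carrying eleven substitutions, including several in the calmodulin-derived portion. The record does not state their functional effect or annotate the ER-targeting elements implied by the name. A WPRE downstream enhances transcript stability and expression, followed by the 3' LTR region and a bGH poly(A) signal.

The associated publication concerns axonal ER calcium content and neurotransmitter release probability in CNS nerve terminals, consistent with use by transfection or lentiviral delivery to image ER calcium in neurons.
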