Addgene plasmid #86919: ER-GCaMP6-210
Purpose: Fluorescent reporter for ER calcium signaling
Depositing lab: Timothy Ryan. Depositing organization: Cornell University. Publication: Axonal Endoplasmic Reticulum Ca2+ Content Controls Release Probability in CNS Nerve Terminals. de Juan-Sanz J, Holt GT, Schreiter ER, de Juan F, Kim DS, Ryan TA. Neuron. 2017 Jan 30. pii: S0896-6273(17)30034-X. doi: 10.1016/j.neuron.2017.01.010. PubMed 28162809.
Backbone
  Vector backbone: FCK(1.3)GW
  Backbone size w/o insert (bp): 9246
  Total vector size (bp): 10698
  Vector type: Mammalian Expression, Lentiviral
  Selectable markers: Zeo marker is outside the LTRs and will not be packaged into virus.
Growth in bacteria
  Bacterial resistance: Ampicillin, 100 μg/mL
  Growth temperature: 37°C
  Growth strain: NEB Stable
  Copy number: Unknown
Gene/Insert
  Gene/Insert name: ER-GCaMP6-210
  Species: Synthetic
  Insert size (bp): 1452
  Mutation: K78H, T302L, R303P, A317E, D324G, D360G, D380Y, T381R, S383T, R392G, D397G in GCaMP3
  Promoter: CAMKII
  Cloning method: Restriction Enzyme; 5′ cloning site BamHI (not destroyed); 3′ cloning site EcoRI (not destroyed)
  Sequencing primers: 5′ atgactgagaccctcccacccgtgactgaaagcgccgt
Terms and licenses: Academic/Nonprofit Terms; Industry Terms: Not Available to Industry
How to cite: ER-GCaMP6-210 was a gift from Timothy Ryan (Addgene plasmid # 86919 ; http://n2t.net/addgene:86919 ; RRID:Addgene_86919)
